Addgene plasmid #46855: pMA3200
Purpose: A lentiviral vector encoding a fusion between codon-optimized P.aeruginosa exoY and myc-tagged destabilized FKBP12
Depositing lab: Mikhail Alexeyev & Troy Stevens. Depositing organization: University of South Alabama. Publication: Pseudomonas aeruginosa exotoxin Y is a promiscuous cyclase that increases endothelial tau phosphorylation and permeability. Ochoa CD, Alexeyev M, Pastukh V, Balczon R, Stevens T. J Biol Chem. 2012 Jul 20;287(30):25407-18. doi: 10.1074/jbc.M111.301440. Epub 2012 May 25. PubMed 22637478.
Backbone
  Vector backbone: pMA3174
  Backbone manufacturer: Homemade
  Backbone size w/o insert (bp): 6990
  Total vector size (bp): 8036
  Vector type: Lentiviral
  Selectable markers: Puromycin
Growth in bacteria
  Bacterial resistance: Ampicillin, 100 μg/mL
  Growth temperature: 37°C
  Growth strain: Stbl3
  Copy number: High Copy
Gene/Insert
  Gene/Insert name: ExoY
  Species: Pseudomonas aeruginosa
  Promoter: TRE-Tight
  Tag / fusion protein: Myc (C terminal on backbone); FKBP E31G, R71G, K105E (C terminal on backbone)
  Cloning method: Restriction Enzyme; 5′ cloning site EcoRI (not destroyed); 3′ cloning site SmaI (destroyed during cloning)
  Sequencing primers: 5′ ctatagtgaatagagttagg
Terms and licenses: Academic/Nonprofit Terms; Industry Terms: Not Available to Industry
How to cite: pMA3200 was a gift from Mikhail Alexeyev & Troy Stevens (Addgene plasmid # 46855 ; http://n2t.net/addgene:46855 ; RRID:Addgene_46855)
