[The description below was written by a language model from this plasmid's Addgene catalogue record and pLannotate feature annotations shown in this document.]
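Description:
pMA3200 is an 8,036 bp HIV-1-based lentiviral transfer vector built on the homemade pMA3174 backbone. It is designed for doubly regulated expression of the Pseudomonas aeruginosa exotoxin ExoY in mammalian cells. In bacteria it is maintained through a high-copy ColE1/pUC-type origin and an ampicillin resistance gene (β-lactamase) driven by its own promoter. The viral portion begins with a CMV enhancer/promoter fused to a truncated 5' LTR, which drives production of the genomic RNA in packaging cells. This is followed by the Ψ packaging signal with a partial gag sequence, the Rev response element for nuclear export of the unspliced RNA, and the cPPT/CTS element. A second LTR, annotated as truncated and preceded by a nef fragment, closes the proviral unit.

The payload is a codon-optimized exoY open reading frame inserted downstream of the TRE-Tight promoter, which consists of seven tet operators and a minimal CMV promoter. Transcription therefore depends on a tetracycline-controlled transactivator, which this plasmid does not encode and which must be supplied separately. The ExoY coding region itself is not annotated in the feature table, but it occupies the gap between the promoter and the C-terminal fusion partners contributed by the backbone. These partners are a Myc epitope and a destabilized FKBP12 mutant (E31G, R71G, K105E), recognised in the table as the C-terminal destabilization domain that is stabilized by the ligand Shield1. The fusion protein should thus be degraded unless the stabilizing ligand is present, adding post-translational control to the transcriptional control, which is useful for a potentially toxic cyclase. A downstream SV40 promoter drives the puromycin N-acetyltransferase gene for selection of transduced cells. The associated publication studied ExoY's cyclase activity and its effects on endothelial tau phosphorylation and permeability.
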