Features (pLannotate 1.2.2; 20 found; start..end, strand, type, name):
     16..68      -  misc_feature   bom (fragment): basis of mobility region from pBR322
    307..610     +  enhancer       CMV enhancer: human cytomegalovirus immediate early enhancer
    611..803     +  promoter       CMV promoter (fragment): human cytomegalovirus (CMV) immediate early promoter
    802..969     +  LTR            5' LTR (truncated) (fragment): truncated 5' long terminal repeat (LTR) from HIV-1
   1016..1141    +  misc_feature   HIV-1 Ψ: packaging signal of human immunodeficiency virus type 1
   1125..1461    +  CDS            HIV-1 gag (fragment): gag protein from human immunodeficiency virus 1; gag
   1638..1871    +  misc_feature   RRE: The Rev response element (RRE) of HIV-1 allows for Rev-dependent mRNA export from the nucleus to the cytoplasm.
   2248..2348    +  CDS            Rev (fragment): human immunodeficiency virus 1 (HIV-1) Rev protein; rev; enhances nuclear export of unspliced and incompletely spliced viral mRNAs
   2394..2511    +  misc_feature   cPPT/CTS: central polypurine tract and central termination sequence of HIV-1
   2597..2911    +  promoter       tight TRE promoter: Tet-responsive promoter PTight, consisting of seven tet operator sequences followed by the minimal CMV promoter
   3293..3309    -  mobile_element Tn7R (fragment): mini-Tn7 element (right end of the Tn7 transposon) Tn7
   4104..4426    +  CDS            DD-C (fragment): destabilization domain that can be stabilized by Shield1 in the ProteoTuner™ system FKBP12 mutant optimized for use as a C-terminal tag
   4442..4460    -  misc_feature   MCS (fragment): pBluescript multiple cloning site
   4474..4803    +  promoter       SV40 promoter: SV40 enhancer and early promoter
   4817..5416    +  CDS            PuroR: puromycin N-acetyltransferase; pac from Streptomyces alboniger; confers resistance to puromycin
   5516..6016    +  CDS            nef (fragment): NEF_HV1LA - Experimental evidence at protein level: Swiss-Prot protein existence level 1. Extracellular Nef protein targets CD4(+) T-lymphocytes for apoptosis by interacting with CXCR4 surface receptors. From Human immunodeficiency virus type 1 group M subtype B (isolate Lai) (HIV-1).
   6023..6203    +  LTR            5' LTR (truncated): truncated 5' long terminal repeat (LTR) from HIV-1
   6265..6853    -  rep_origin     ori: high-copy-number ColE1/pMB1/pBR322/pUC origin of replication
   7024..7884    -  CDS            AmpR: β-lactamase; bla; confers resistance to ampicillin, carbenicillin, and related antibiotics
   7885..7989    -  promoter       AmpR promoter: bla
>Addgene plasmid #46855 | pMA3200 | depositor full sequence | sequence record 66368 | pMA3200 sequence 8036 bps
GATCTCCCGATCCCCTATGGTGCACTCTCAGTACAATCTGCTCTGATGCCGCATAGTTAAGCCAGTATCT
GCTCCCTGCTTGTGTGTTGGAGGTCGCTGAGTAGTGCGCGAGCAAAATTTAAGCTACAACAAGGCAAGGC
TTGACCGACAATTGCATGAAGAATCTGCTTAGGGTTAGGCGTTTTGCGCTGCTTCGCGATGTACGGGCCA
GATATACGCGCGCGTTGACATTGATTATTGACTAGCTAGTTATTAATAGTAATCAATTACGGGGTCATTA
GTTCATAGCCCATATATGGAGTTCCGCGTTACATAACTTACGGTAAATGGCCCGCCTGGCTGACCGCCCA
ACGACCCCCGCCCATTGACGTCAATAATGACGTATGTTCCCATAGTAACGCCAATAGGGACTTTCCATTG
ACGTCAATGGGTGGAGTATTTACGGTAAACTGCCCACTTGGCAGTACATCAAGTGTATCATATGCCAAGT
ACGCCCCCTATTGACGTCAATGACGGTAAATGGCCCGCCTGGCATTATGCCCAGTACATGACCTTATGGG
ACTTTCCTACTTGGCAGTACATCTACGTATTAGTCATCGCTATTACCATGGTGATGCGGTTTTGGCAGTA
CATCAATGGGCGTGGATAGCGGTTTGACTCACGGGGATTTCCAAGTCTCCACCCCATTGACGTCAATGGG
AGTTTGTTTTGGCACCAAAATCAACGGGACTTTCCAAAATGTCGTAACAACTCCGCCCCATTGACGCAAA
TGGGCGGTAGGCGTGTACGGTGGGAGGTCTATAGACCAGATCTGAGCCTGGGAGCTCTCTGGCTAACTAG
GGAACCCACTGCTTAAGCCTCAATAAAGCTTGCCTTGAGTGCTTCAAGTAGTGTGTGCCCGTCTGTTGTG
TGACTCTGGTAACTAGAGATCCCTCAGACCCTTTTAGTCAGTGTGGAAAATCTCTAGCAGTGGCGCCCGA
ACAGGGACTTGAAAGCGAAAGGGAAACCAGAGGAGCTCTCTCGACGCAGGACTCGGCTTGCTGAAGCGCG
CACGGCAAGAGGCGAGGGGCGGCGACTGGTGAGTACGCCAAAAATTTTGACTAGCGGAGGCTAGAAGGAG
AGAGATGGGTGCGAGAGCGTCAGTATTAAGCGGGGGAGAATTAGATCGCGATGGGAAAAAATTCGGTTAA
GGCCAGGGGGAAAGAAAAAATATAAATAAACATATAGTATGGGCAAGCAGGGAGCTAGAACGATTCGCAG
TTAATCCTGGCCTGTTAGAAACATCAGAAGGCTGTAGACAAATACTGGGACAGCTACAACCATCCCTTCA
GACAGGATCAGAAGAACTTAGATCATTATATAATACAGTAGCAACCCTCTATTGTGTGCATCAAAGGATA
GAGATAAAAGACACCAAGGAAGCTTTAGACAAGATAGAGGAAGAGCAAAACAAAAGTAAGACCACCGCAC
AGCAAGCGGCCGGCCGCGCTGATCTTCAGACCTGGAGGAGGAGATATGAGGGACAATTGGAGAAGTGAAT
TATATAAATATAAAGTAGTAAAAATTGAACCATTAGGAGTAGCACCCACCAAGGCAAAGAGAAGAGTGGT
GCAGAGAGAAAAAAGAGCAGTGGGAATAGGAGCTTTGTTCCTTGGGTTCTTGGGAGCAGCAGGAAGCACT
ATGGGCGCAGCGTCAATGACGCTGACGGTACAGGCCAGACAATTATTGTCTGGTATAGTGCAGCAGCAGA
ACAATTTGCTGAGGGCTATTGAGGCGCAACAGCATCTGTTGCAACTCACAGTCTGGGGCATCAAGCAGCT
CCAGGCAAGAATCCTGGCTGTGGAAAGATACCTAAAGGATCAACAGCTCCTGGGGATTTGGGGTTGCTCT
GGAAAACTCATTTGCACCACTGCTGTGCCTTGGAATGCTAGTTGGAGTAATAAATCTCTGGAACAGATTT
GGAATCACACGACCTGGATGGAGTGGGACAGAGAAATTAACAATTACACAAGCTTAATACACTCCTTAAT
TGAAGAATCGCAAAACCAGCAAGAAAAGAATGAACAAGAATTATTGGAATTAGATAAATGGGCAAGTTTG
TGGAATTGGTTTAACATAACAAATTGGCTGTGGTATATAAAATTATTCATAATGATAGTAGGAGGCTTGG
TAGGTTTAAGAATAGTTTTTGCTGTACTTTCTATAGTGAATAGAGTTAGGCAGGGATATTCACCATTATC
GTTTCAGACCCACCTCCCAACCCCGAGGGGACCCGACAGGCCCGAAGGAATAGAAGAAGAAGGTGGAGAG
AGAGACAGAGACAGATCCATTCGATTAGTGAACGGATCGGCACTGCGTGCGCCAATTCGACAAATGGCAG
TATTCATCCACAATTTTAAAAGAAAAGGGGGGATTGGGGGGTACAGTGCAGGGGAAAGAATAGTAGACAT
AATAGCAACAGACATACAAACTAAAGAATTACAAAAACAAATTACAAAAATTCAAAATTTTCGGGTTTAT
TACAGGGACAGCAGAGATCCAGTTTGGTTAGTACCGGGCCGGCCCGCTCTAGCTAGACGTATTACCGCCA
GACCTCGAGTTTACTCCCTATCAGTGATAGAGAACGTATGTCGAGTTTACTCCCTATCAGTGATAGAGAA
CGATGTCGAGTTTACTCCCTATCAGTGATAGAGAACGTATGTCGAGTTTACTCCCTATCAGTGATAGAGA
ACGTATGTCGAGTTTACTCCCTATCAGTGATAGAGAACGTATGTCGAGTTTATCCCTATCAGTGATAGAG
AACGTATGTCGAGTTTACTCCCTATCAGTGATAGAGAACGTATGTCGAGGTAGGCGTGTACGGTGGGAGG
CCTATATAAGCAGAGCTCGTTTAGTGAACCGTCAGATCGCCTGGAGAATTCGCCACCATGAGGATCGACG
GCCACAGGCAGGTGGTGAGCAACGCCACCGCCCAGCCCGGCCCCCTGCTGAGGCCCGCCGACATGCAGGC
CAGGGCCCTCCAGGACCTGTTCGACGCCCAGGGCGTGGGCGTGCCCGTGGAGCACGCCCTGAGGATGCAG
GCCGTGGCCAGGCAGACCAACACCGTGTTCGGCATCAGGCCCGTGGAGAGGATCGTGACCACCCTGATCG
AGGAGGGCTTCCCCACCAAGGGCTTCAGCGTGAAGGGCAAGAGCAGCAACTGGGGCCCCCAGGCCGGCTT
CATCTGCGTGGACCAGCACCTGAGCAAGAGGGAGGACAGGGACACCGCCGAGATCAGGAAGCTGAACCTG
GCCGTGGCCAAGGGCATGGACGGCGGCGCCTACACCCAGACCGACCTGAGGATCAGCAGGCAGAGGCTGG
CCGAGCTGGTGAGGAACTTCGGCCTGGTGGCCGACGGCGTGGGCCCCGTGAGGCTGCTGACCGCCCAGGG
CCCCAGCGGCAAGAGGTACGAGTTCGAGGCCAGGCAGGAGGCCGACGGCCTGTACAGGATCAGCAGGCTG
GGCAGGAGCGAGGCCGTGCAGGTGCTGGCCAGCCCCGCCTGCGGCCTGGCCATGACCGCCGACTACGACC
TGTTCCTGGTGGCCCCCAGCATCGAGGCCCACGGCAGCGGCGGCCTGGACGCCAGGAGGAACACCGCCGT
GAGGTACACCCCCCTGGGCGCCAAGGACCCCCTGAGCGAGGACGGCTTCTACGGCAGGGAGGACATGGCC
AGGGGCAACATCACCCCCAGGACCAGGCAGCTGGTGGACGCCCTGAACGACTGCCTGGGCAGGGGCGAGC
ACAGGGAGATGTTCCACCACAGCGACGACGCCGGCAACCCCGGCAGCCACATGGGCGACAACTTCCCCGC
CACCTTCTACCTGCCCAGGGCGATGGAGCACAGGGTGGGCGAGGAGAGCGTGAGGTTCGACGAGGTGTGC
GTGGTGGCCGACAGGAAGAGCTTCAGCCTGCTGGTGGAGTGCATCAAGGGCAACGGCTACCACTTCACCG
CCCACCCCGACTGGAACGTGCCCCTGAGGCCCGGCTTCCAGGAGGCCCTGGACTTCTTCCAGAGGAAGGT
GGAGCTGGTTGGGGAGCAGAAACTCATCAGCGAGGAGGACCTGGGAGTGCAGGTGGAAACCATCTCCCCA
GGAGACGGGCGCACCTTCCCCAAGCGCGGCCAGACCTGTGTGGTGCACTACACCGGGATGCTTGGAGATG
GAAAGAAAGTCGATTCCTCTCGGGACAGAAACAAGCCCTTTAAGTTTATGCTAGGCAAGCAGGAGGTGAT
CCGAGGCTGGGAAGAAGGGGTTGCCCAGATGAGTGTGGGTCAGGGAGCCAAACTGACTATATCTCCAGAT
TATGCCTATGGTGCCACTGGGCACCCAGGCATCATCCCACCACATGCCACTCTCGTCTTCGATGTGGAGC
TTCTGGAACTGGAATAAATGCAGGAATTGATGGCCGCCACCGCGGTGGAGGACCCTGTGGAATGTGTGTC
AGTTAGGGTGTGGAAAGTCCCCAGGCTCCCCAGCAGGCAGAAGTATGCAAAGCATGCATCTCAATTAGTC
AGCAACCAGGTGTGGAAAGTCCCCAGGCTCCCCAGCAGGCAGAAGTATGCAAAGCATGCATCTCAATTAG
TCAGCAACCATAGTCCCGCCCCTAACTCCGCCCATCCCGCCCCTAACTCCGCCCAGTTCCGCCCATTCTC
CGCCCCATGGCTGACTAATTTTTTTTATTTATGCAGAGGCCGAGGCCGCCTCGGCCTCTGAGCTATTCCA
GAAGTAGTGAGGAGGCTTTTTTGGAGGCCTAGGCTTTTGCAAAAAGCTAGCTTACCATGACCGAGTACAA
GCCCACGGTGCGCCTCGCCACCCGCGACGACGTCCCCAGGGCCGTACGCACCCTCGCCGCCGCGTTCGCC
GACTACCCCGCCACGCGCCACACCGTCGATCCGGACCGCCACATCGAGCGGGTCACCGAGCTGCAAGAAC
TCTTCCTCACGCGCGTCGGGCTCGACATCGGCAAGGTGTGGGTCGCGGACGACGGCGCCGCGGTGGCGGT
CTGGACCACGCCGGAGAGCGTCGAAGCGGGGGCGGTGTTCGCCGAGATCGGCCCGCGCATGGCCGAGTTG
AGCGGTTCCCGGCTGGCCGCGCAGCAACAGATGGAAGGCCTCCTGGCGCCGCACCGGCCCAAGGAGCCCG
CGTGGTTCCTGGCCACCGTCGGCGTCTCGCCCGACCACCAGGGCAAGGGTCTGGGCAGCGCCGTCGTGCT
CCCCGGAGTGGAGGCGGCCGAGCGCGCCGGGGTGCCCGCCTTCCTGGAGACCTCCGCGCCCCGCAACCTC
CCCTTCTACGAGCGGCTCGGCTTCACCGTCACCGCCGACGTCGAGGTGCCCGAAGGACCGCGCACCTGGT
GCATGACCCGCAAGCCCGGTGCCTGACGCCCGCCCCACGACCCGCAGCGCCCGACCGAAAGGAGCGCACG
ACCCCATGCATCGATACCGTCAATTCGATTAAGTCGAGGGTCGATCGACCTCGATCGAGACCTAGAAAAA
CATGGAGCAATCACAAGTAGCAATACAGCAGCTACCAATGCTGATTGTGCCTGGCTAGAAGCACAAGAGG
AGGAGGAGGTGGGTTTTCCAGTCACACCTCAGGTACCTTTAAGACCAATGACTTACAAGGCAGCTGTAGA
TCTTAGCCACTTTTTAAAAGAAAAGGGGGGACTGGAAGGGCTAATTCACTCCCAACGAAGACAAGATATC
CTTGATCTGTGGATCTACCACACACAAGGCTACTTCCCTGATTGGCAGAACTACACACCAGGGCCAGGGA
TCAGATATCCACTGACCTTTGGATGGTGCTACAAGCTAGTACCAGTTGAGCAAGAGAAGGTAGAAGAAGC
CAATGAAGGAGAGAACACCCGCTTGTTACACCCTGTGAGCCTGCATGGGATGGATGACCCGGAGAGAGAA
GTATTAGAGTGGAGGTTTGACAGCCGCCTAGCATTTCATCACATGGCCCGAGAGCTGCATCCGGACTGTA
CTGGGTCTCTCTGGTTAGACCAGATCTGAGCCTGGGAGCTCTCTGGCTAACTAGGGAACCCACTGCTTAA
GCCTCAATAAAGCTTGCCTTGAGTGCTTCAAGTAGTGTGTGCCCGTCTGTTGTGTGACTCTGGTAACTAG
AGATCCCTCAGACCCTTTTAGTCAGTGTGGAAAATCTCTAGCAGCATGTGAGCAAAAGGCCAGCAAAAGG
CCAGGAACCGTAAAAAGGCCGCGTTGCTGGCGTTTTTCCATAGGCTCCGCCCCCCTGACGAGCATCACAA
AAATCGACGCTCAAGTCAGAGGTGGCGAAACCCGACAGGACTATAAAGATACCAGGCGTTTCCCCCTGGA
AGCTCCCTCGTGCGCTCTCCTGTTCCGACCCTGCCGCTTACCGGATACCTGTCCGCCTTTCTCCCTTCGG
GAAGCGTGGCGCTTTCTCATAGCTCACGCTGTAGGTATCTCAGTTCGGTGTAGGTCGTTCGCTCCAAGCT
GGGCTGTGTGCACGAACCCCCCGTTCAGCCCGACCGCTGCGCCTTATCCGGTAACTATCGTCTTGAGTCC
AACCCGGTAAGACACGACTTATCGCCACTGGCAGCAGCCACTGGTAACAGGATTAGCAGAGCGAGGTATG
TAGGCGGTGCTACAGAGTTCTTGAAGTGGTGGCCTAACTACGGCTACACTAGAAGAACAGTATTTGGTAT
CTGCGCTCTGCTGAAGCCAGTTACCTTCGGAAAAAGAGTTGGTAGCTCTTGATCCGGCAAACAAACCACC
GCTGGTAGCGGTGGTTTTTTTGTTTGCAAGCAGCAGATTACGCGCAGAAAAAAAGGATCTCAAGAAGATC
CTTTGATCTTTTCTACGGGGTCTGACGCTCAGTGGAACGAAAACTCACGTTAAGGGATTTTGGTCATGAG
ATTATCAAAAAGGATCTTCACCTAGATCCTTTTAAATTAAAAATGAAGTTTTAAATCAATCTAAAGTATA
TATGAGTAAACTTGGTCTGACAGTTACCAATGCTTAATCAGTGAGGCACCTATCTCAGCGATCTGTCTAT
TTCGTTCATCCATAGTTGCCTGACTCCCCGTCGTGTAGATAACTACGATACGGGAGGGCTTACCATCTGG
CCCCAGTGCTGCAATGATACCGCGAGACCCACGCTCACCGGCTCCAGATTTATCAGCAATAAACCAGCCA
GCCGGAAGGGCCGAGCGCAGAAGTGGTCCTGCAACTTTATCCGCCTCCATCCAGTCTATTAATTGTTGCC
GGGAAGCTAGAGTAAGTAGTTCGCCAGTTAATAGTTTGCGCAACGTTGTTGCCATTGCTACAGGCATCGT
GGTGTCACGCTCGTCGTTTGGTATGGCTTCATTCAGCTCCGGTTCCCAACGATCAAGGCGAGTTACATGA
TCCCCCATGTTGTGCAAAAAAGCGGTTAGCTCCTTCGGTCCTCCGATCGTTGTCAGAAGTAAGTTGGCCG
CAGTGTTATCACTCATGGTTATGGCAGCACTGCATAATTCTCTTACTGTCATGCCATCCGTAAGATGCTT
TTCTGTGACTGGTGAGTACTCAACCAAGTCATTCTGAGAATAGTGTATGCGGCGACCGAGTTGCTCTTGC
CCGGCGTCAATACGGGATAATACCGCGCCACATAGCAGAACTTTAAAAGTGCTCATCATTGGAAAACGTT
CTTCGGGGCGAAAACTCTCAAGGATCTTACCGCTGTTGAGATCCAGTTCGATGTAACCCACTCGTGCACC
CAACTGATCTTCAGCATCTTTTACTTTCACCAGCGTTTCTGGGTGAGCAAAAACAGGAAGGCAAAATGCC
GCAAAAAAGGGAATAAGGGCGACACGGAAATGTTGAATACTCATACTCTTCCTTTTTCAATATTATTGAA
GCATTTATCAGGGTTATTGTCTCATGAGCGGATACATATTTGAATGTATTTAGAAAAATAAACAAATAGG
GGTTCCGCGCACATTTCCCCGAAAAGTGCCACCTGACGTCGATCGACGGATCGGGA
