>Addgene plasmid #46855 | pMA3200 | addgene partial sequence | sequence record 68726 | pCEP_fwd
GGATCGACGGCCACAGGCAGGTGGTGAGCAACGCCACCGCCCAGCCCGGCCCCCTGCTGAGGCCCGCCGA
CATGCAGGCCAGGGCCCTCCAGGACCTGTTCGACGCCCAGGGCGTGGGCGTGCCCGTGGAGCACGCCCTG
AGGATGCAGGCCGTGGCCAGGCAGACCAACACCGTGTTCGGCATCAGGCCCGTGGAGAGGATCGTGACCA
CCCTGATCGAGGAGGGCTTCCCCACCAAGGGCTTCAGCGTGAAGGGCAAGAGCAGCAACTGGGGCCCCCA
GGCCGGCTTCATCTGCGTGGACCAGCACCTGAGCAAGAGGGAGGACAGGGACACCGCCGAGATCAGGAAG
CTGAACCTGGCCGTGGCCAAGGGCATGGACGGCGGCGCCTACACCCAGACCGACCTGAGGATCAGCAGGC
AGAGGCTGGCCGAGCTGGTGAGGAACTTCGGCCTGGTGGCCGACGGCGTGGGCCCCGTGAGGCTGCTGAC
CGCCCAGGGCCCCAGCGGCAAGAGGTACGAGTTCGAGGCCAGGCAGGAGGCCGACGGCCTGTACAGGATC
AGCAGGCTGGGCAGGAGCGAGGCCGTGCAGGTGCTGGCCAGCCCCGCCTGCGGCCTGGCCATGACCGCCG
ACTACGACCTGTTCCTGGTGGCCCCCAGCATCGAGGCCCACGGCAGC
