>Addgene plasmid #46855 | pMA3200 | addgene partial sequence | sequence record 68731 | pBabe3 5'-ACCCTAACTGACACACATTCC-3'
ATTCCTGCATTTATTCCAGTTCCAGAAGCTCCACATCGAAGACGAGAGTGGCATGTGGTGGGATGATGCC
TGGGTGCCCAGTGGCACCATAGGCATAATCTGGAGATATAGTCAGTTTGGCTCCCTGACCCACACTCATC
TGGGCAACCCCTTCTTCCCAGCCTCGGATCACCTCCTGCTTGCCTAGCATAAACTTAAAGGGCTTGTTTC
TGTCCCGAGAGGAATCGACTTTCTTTCCATCTCCAAGCATCCCGGTGTAGTGCACCACACAGGTCTGGCC
GCGCTTGGGGAAGGTGCGCCCGTCTCCTGGGGAGATGGTTTCCACCTGCACTCCCAGGTCCTCCTCGCTG
ATGAGTTTCTGCTCCCCAACCAGCTCCACCTTCCTCTGGAAGAAGTCCAGGGCCTCCTGGAAGCCGGGCC
TCAGGGGCACGTTCCAGTCGGGGTGGGCGGTGAAGTGGTAGCCGTTGCCCTTGATGCACTCCACCAGCAG
GCTGAAGCTCTTCCTGTCGGCCACCACGCACACCTCGTCGAACCTCACGCTCTCCTCGCCCACCCTGTGC
TCCATCGCCCTGGGCAGGTAGAAGGTGGCGGGGAAGTTGTCGCCCATGTGGCTGCCGGGGTTGCCGGCGT
CGTCGCTGTGGTGGAACATCTCCCTGTGCTCGCCCCTGCCCAGGCAGTCGTTCAGGGCGTCCACCAGCTG
CCTGGTCCTGGGGGTGATGTTGCCCCTGGCCATGTCCTCCCTGC
